Addgene plasmid #209877: PM-GA
Purpose: Dimerization dependent fluorescent protein GA anchored to cytosolic face of the plasma membrane with the N-terminal targeting sequence of human GAP43
Depositing lab: Sarah Cohen. Depositing organization: University of North Carolina at Chapel Hill. Publication: Contact-FP: A Dimerization-Dependent Fluorescent Protein Toolkit for Visualizing Membrane Contact Site Dynamics. Miner GE, Smith SY, Showalter WK, So CM, Ragusa JV, Powers AE, Zanellati MC, Hsu CH, Marchan MF, Cohen S. Contact (Thousand Oaks). 2024 Feb 4;7:25152564241228911. doi: 10.1177/25152564241228911. eCollection 2024 Jan-Dec. PubMed 38327561.
Backbone
  Vector backbone: mEmerald-C1
  Vector type: Mammalian Expression
Growth in bacteria
  Bacterial resistance: Kanamycin, 50 μg/mL
  Growth temperature: 37°C
  Growth strain: DH5alpha
  Copy number: High Copy
Gene/Insert
  Gene/Insert name: ddGFP A
  Species: Synthetic
  Promoter: CMV
  Tag / fusion protein: Targeting domain of Gap43 MLCCMRRTKQVEKNDDQKI (N terminal on insert)
  Cloning method: Gibson Cloning
Terms and licenses: Academic/Nonprofit Terms; Industry Terms: Not Available to Industry
Depositor comments: mEmerald was replaced with ddGFP A
How to cite: PM-GA was a gift from Sarah Cohen (Addgene plasmid # 209877 ; http://n2t.net/addgene:209877 ; RRID:Addgene_209877)
