[The description below was written by a language model from this plasmid's Addgene catalogue record and pLannotate feature annotations shown in this document.]
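Description:
PM-GA is a mammalian expression plasmid built on the mEmerald-C1 backbone, in which the original mEmerald coding sequence was replaced by Gibson assembly with ddGFP A, the "GA" half of a synthetic dimerization-dependent green fluorescent protein pair. Expression is driven by the human cytomegalovirus immediate early enhancer and promoter and terminated by an SV40 polyadenylation signal. The N-terminus of GA carries the short targeting sequence of human GAP43, which anchors the protein to the cytosolic face of the plasma membrane. The automated feature table labels the roughly 670 bp open reading frame downstream of the CMV promoter as dTomato. This most likely reflects sequence similarity between the ddFP family and DsRed-derived proteins rather than a different insert. Several short annotated fragments (9xHis, large T antigen, ble, bGH poly(A)) appear to be incidental partial matches, not functional elements.

The 4,796 nt plasmid is maintained in bacteria at high copy through a ColE1/pUC-type origin and selected with kanamycin. Resistance comes from a Tn5 NeoR/KanR cassette placed behind both a bacterial bla promoter and the SV40 early promoter and ended by an HSV TK polyadenylation signal, so the same gene can also confer G418 resistance in mammalian cells. An f1 origin is also present.

PM-GA belongs to the Contact-FP toolkit for visualizing membrane contact site dynamics. Dimerization-dependent fluorescent proteins are dim as monomers and brighten when they pair with their partner. GA tethered to the plasma membrane is therefore meant to be co-expressed with a complementary partner targeted to another organelle, so that fluorescence reports where the two membranes come close together. The record does not name a partner construct.
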