Features (pLannotate 1.2.2; 16 found; start..end, strand, type, name):
     16..319     +  enhancer       CMV enhancer: human cytomegalovirus immediate early enhancer
    320..523     +  promoter       CMV promoter: human cytomegalovirus (CMV) immediate early promoter
    622..647     -  CDS            9xHis (fragment): 9xHis affinity tag
    656..1327    +  CDS            dTomato: dimeric variant of DsRed fluorescent protein (Shaner et al., 2004) mammalian codon-optimized
   1384..1415    +  misc_feature   MCS (fragment): multiple cloning site
   1432..1516    +  CDS            large T antigen (fragment): large T antigen from SV40 (simian virus 40)
   1539..1660    +  polyA_signal   SV40 poly(A) signal: SV40 polyadenylation signal
   1694..2122    -  rep_origin     f1 ori (sequence partly withheld): f1 bacteriophage origin of replication; arrow indicates direction of (+) strand synthesis
   2149..2253    +  promoter       AmpR promoter: bla
   2255..2612    +  promoter       SV40 promoter: SV40 enhancer and early promoter
   2647..3441    +  CDS            NeoR/KanR: aminoglycoside phosphotransferase from Tn5; aph(3')-II (or nptII); confers resistance to neomycin, kanamycin, and G418 (Geneticin®)
   3462..3614    +  CDS            ble (fragment): BLE_KLEPN - Experimental evidence at protein level: Swiss-Prot protein existence level 1. Binding protein with a strong affinity to the bleomycin family of antibiotics. Binds to CL990; an antimitotic-antibiotic compound. From Klebsiella pneumoniae.
   3673..3720    +  polyA_signal   HSV TK poly(A) signal: herpes simplex virus thymidine kinase polyadenylation signal (Cole and Stacy, 1985)
   3811..3827    -  polyA_signal   bGH poly(A) signal (fragment): bovine growth hormone polyadenylation signal
   4049..4637    +  rep_origin     ori: high-copy-number ColE1/pMB1/pBR322/pUC origin of replication
   4752..4796    +  enhancer       CMV enhancer (fragment): human cytomegalovirus immediate early enhancer
>Addgene plasmid #209877 | PM-GA | addgene full sequence | sequence record 415456 | Addgene NGS Result
ATATATGGAGTTCCGCGTTACATAACTTACGGTAAATGGCCCGCCTGGCTGACCGCCCAACGACCCCCGC
CCATTGACGTCAATAATGACGTATGTTCCCATAGTAACGCCAATAGGGACTTTCCATTGACGTCAATGGG
TGGAGTATTTACGGTAAACTGCCCACTTGGCAGTACATCAAGTGTATCATATGCCAAGTACGCCCCCTAT
TGACGTCAATGACGGTAAATGGCCCGCCTGGCATTATGCCCAGTACATGACCTTATGGGACTTTCCTACT
TGGCAGTACATCTACGTATTAGTCATCGCTATTACCATGGTGATGCGGTTTTGGCAGTACATCAATGGGC
GTGGATAGCGGTTTGACTCACGGGGATTTCCAAGTCTCCACCCCATTGACGTCAATGGGAGTTTGTTTTG
GCACCAAAATCAACGGGACTTTCCAAAATGTCGTAACAACTCCGCCCCATTGACGCAAATGGGCGGTAGG
CGTGTACGGTGGGAGGTCTATATAAGCAGAGCTGGTTTAGTGAACCGTCAGATCCGCTAGCGTGCCGCCA
CCATGCTGTGCTGTATGAGAAGAACCAAACAGGTTGAAAAAAATGATGACGACCAAAAGATTGGTGGTGG
TGGTAGTGGTGGTGGTGGTAGTGCTATGGTGAGCAAGAGCGAGGAGGTCATCAAAGAGTTCATGCGCTTC
AAGGTGCGCTTGGAGGGCTCCATGAACGGCCACGAGTTCGAGATCGAGGGCGAGGGCGAGGGCCGCCCTT
ACGAGGGCACCCAGACCGCCAAGCTGAAGGTGACCAAGGGCGGCCCCCTGCCCTTCGCCTGGGACATCCT
GTCCCCCCTGATCATGTACGGCTCCAAGATGTACGTGAAGCACCCCGCCGACGTCCCCGATTACATGAAG
CTGTCCTTCCCCGAGGGCTTCAAGTGGGAGCGCGTGATGCACTTCGAGGACGGCGGTCTGGTGACCGCGA
CACAGGACTCCTCCCTGCAGGACGGCACGCTGATCTACAAGGTGAAGATGCGCGGCACCAACTTCCCCCC
CGACGGCCCCGTAATGCAGAAGAAGACCTTGGGCTGGGATTATGCCACCGAGCGCCTGTACCCCGAAGAA
GGCGTGCTGAAGGGCGAGCTCCTGGGGCGCCTGAAGCTGAAGGACGGCGGCCTCAACCTGGTGGAGTCCA
AGACCATCTACATGGCCAAGAAGCCCGTGCAACTGCCCGGCTACTACTTCGTGGACACCAAGCTGGACAT
CACCTCCCACAACGAGGACTACACCATCGTGGAACAGTACGAGCGCTCCGAGGGCCGCCACCACCTGGGG
CATGGCACCGGCAGCACCTAATAGAAGCTTGGTAAACCGCTGATCAGCCTCGACTGCAGTCGACGGTACC
GCGGGCCCGGGATCCACCGGATCTAGATAACTGATCATAATCAGCCATACCACATTTGTAGAGGTTTTAC
TTGCTTTAAAAAACCTCCCACACCTCCCCCTGAACCTGAAACATAAAATGAATGCAATTGTTGTTGTTAA
CTTGTTTATTGCAGCTTATAATGGTTACAAATAAAGCAATAGCATCACAAATTTCACAAATAAAGCATTT
TTTTCACTGCATTCTAGTTGTGGTTTGTCCAAACTCATCAATGTATCTTAACGCGTAAATTGTAAGCGTT
AATATTTTGTTAAAATTCGCGTTAAATTTTTGTTAAATCAGCTCATTTTTTAACCAATAGGCCGAAATCG
GCAAAATCCCTTATAAATCAAAAGAATAGACCGAGATAGGGT
[37 nt withheld, positions 1793-1829]
AAAGAACGTGGACTCCAACGTCAAAGG
[49 nt withheld, positions 1857-1905]
T
[91 nt withheld, positions 1907-1997]
G
[124 nt withheld, positions 1999-2122]
CAGGTGGCACTTTTCGGGGAAATGTGCGCGGAACCCCTATTTGTTTATTTTTCTAAATACATTCAAATAT
GTATCCGCTCATGAGACAATAACCCTGATAAATGCTTCAATAATATTGAAAAAGGAAGAGTCCTGAGGCG
GAAAGAACCAGCTGTGGAATGTGTGTCAGTTAGGGTGTGGAAAGTCCCCAGGCTCCCCAGCAGGCAGAAG
TATGCAAAGCATGCATCTCAATTAGTCAGCAACCAGGTGTGGAAAGTCCCCAGGCTCCCCAGCAGGCAGA
AGTATGCAAAGCATGCATCTCAATTAGTCAGCAACCATAGTCCCGCCCCTAACTCCGCCCATCCCGCCCC
TAACTCCGCCCAGTTCCGCCCATTCTCCGCCCCATGGCTGACTAATTTTTTTTATTTATGCAGAGGCCGA
GGCCGCCTCGGCCTCTGAGCTATTCCAGAAGTAGTGAGGAGGCTTTTTTGGAGGCCTAGGCTTTTGCAAA
GATCGATCAAGAGACAGGATGAGGATCGTTTCGCATGATTGAACAAGATGGATTGCACGCAGGTTCTCCG
GCCGCTTGGGTGGAGAGGCTATTCGGCTATGACTGGGCACAACAGACAATCGGCTGCTCTGATGCCGCCG
TGTTCCGGCTGTCAGCGCAGGGGCGCCCGGTTCTTTTTGTCAAGACCGACCTGTCCGGTGCCCTGAATGA
ACTGCAAGACGAGGCAGCGCGGCTATCGTGGCTGGCCACGACGGGCGTTCCTTGCGCAGCTGTGCTCGAC
GTTGTCACTGAAGCGGGAAGGGACTGGCTGCTATTGGGCGAAGTGCCGGGGCAGGATCTCCTGTCATCTC
ACCTTGCTCCTGCCGAGAAAGTATCCATCATGGCTGATGCAATGCGGCGGCTGCATACGCTTGATCCGGC
TACCTGCCCATTCGACCACCAAGCGAAACATCGCATCGAGCGAGCACGTACTCGGATGGAAGCCGGTCTT
GTCGATCAGGATGATCTGGACGAAGAGCATCAGGGGCTCGCGCCAGCCGAACTGTTCGCCAGGCTCAAGG
CGAGCATGCCCGACGGCGAGGATCTCGTCGTGACCCATGGCGATGCCTGCTTGCCGAATATCATGGTGGA
AAATGGCCGCTTTTCTGGATTCATCGACTGTGGCCGGCTGGGTGTGGCGGACCGCTATCAGGACATAGCG
TTGGCTACCCGTGATATTGCTGAAGAGCTTGGCGGCGAATGGGCTGACCGCTTCCTCGTGCTTTACGGTA
TCGCCGCTCCCGATTCGCAGCGCATCGCCTTCTATCGCCTTCTTGACGAGTTCTTCTGAGCGGGACTCTG
GGGTTCGAAATGACCGACCAAGCGACGCCCAACCTGCCATCACGAGATTTCGATTCCACCGCCGCCTTCT
ATGAAAGGTTGGGCTTCGGAATCGTTTTCCGGGACGCCGGCTGGATGATCCTCCAGCGCGGGGATCTCAT
GCTGGAGTTCTTCGCCCACCCTAGGGGGAGGCTAACTGAAACACGGAAGGAGACAATACCGGAAGGAACC
CGCGCTATGACGGCAATAAAAAGACAGAATAAAACGCACGGTGTTGGGTCGTTTGTTCATAAACGCGGGG
TTCGGTCCCAGGGCTGGCACTCTGTCGATACCCCACCGAGACCCCATTGGGGCCAATACGCCCGCGTTTC
TTCCTTTTCCCCACCCCACCCCCCAAGTTCGGGTGAAGGCCCAGGGCTCGCAGCCAACGTCGGGGCGGCA
GGCCCTGCCATAGCCTCAGGTTACTCATATATACTTTAGATTGATTTAAAACTTCATTTTTAATTTAAAA
GGATCTAGGTGAAGATCCTTTTTGATAATCTCATGACCAAAATCCCTTAACGTGAGTTTTCGTTCCACTG
AGCGTCAGACCCCGTAGAAAAGATCAAAGGATCTTCTTGAGATCCTTTTTTTCTGCGCGTAATCTGCTGC
TTGCAAACAAAAAAACCACCGCTACCAGCGGTGGTTTGTTTGCCGGATCAAGAGCTACCAACTCTTTTTC
CGAAGGTAACTGGCTTCAGCAGAGCGCAGATACCAAATACTGTTCTTCTAGTGTAGCCGTAGTTAGGCCA
CCACTTCAAGAACTCTGTAGCACCGCCTACATACCTCGCTCTGCTAATCCTGTTACCAGTGGCTGCTGCC
AGTGGCGATAAGTCGTGTCTTACCGGGTTGGACTCAAGACGATAGTTACCGGATAAGGCGCAGCGGTCGG
GCTGAACGGGGGGTTCGTGCACACAGCCCAGCTTGGAGCGAACGACCTACACCGAACTGAGATACCTACA
GCGTGAGCTATGAGAAAGCGCCACGCTTCCCGAAGGGAGAAAGGCGGACAGGTATCCGGTAAGCGGCAGG
GTCGGAACAGGAGAGCGCACGAGGGAGCTTCCAGGGGGAAACGCCTGGTATCTTTATAGTCCTGTCGGGT
TTCGCCACCTCTGACTTGAGCGTCGATTTTTGTGATGCTCGTCAGGGGGGCGGAGCCTATGGAAAAACGC
CAGCAACGCGGCCTTTTTACGGTTCCTGGCCTTTTGCTGGCCTTTTGCTCACATGTTCTTTCCTGCGTTA
TCCCCTGATTCTGTGGATAACCGTATTACCGCCATGCATTAGTTATTAATAGTAATCAATTACGGGGTCA
TTAGTTCATAGCCC
