>Addgene plasmid #209877 | PM-GA | depositor partial sequence | sequence record 409300 | ddGFP A gene
ATGGTGAGCAAGAGCGAGGAGGTCATCAAAGAGTTCATGCGCTTCAAGGTGCGCTTGGAGGGCTCCATGA
ACGGCCACGAGTTCGAGATCGAGGGCGAGGGCGAGGGCCGCCCTTACGAGGGCACCCAGACCGCCAAGCT
GAAGGTGACCAAGGGCGGCCCCCTGCCCTTCGCCTGGGACATCCTGTCCCCCCTGATCATGTACGGCTCC
AAGATGTACGTGAAGCACCCCGCCGACGTCCCCGATTACATGAAGCTGTCCTTCCCCGAGGGCTTCAAGT
GGGAGCGCGTGATGCACTTCGAGGACGGCGGTCTGGTGACCGCGACACAGGACTCCTCCCTGCAGGACGG
CACGCTGATCTACAAGGTGAAGATGCGCGGCACCAACTTCCCCCCCGACGGCCCCGTAATGCAGAAGAAG
ACCTTGGGCTGGGATTATGCCACCGAGCGCCTGTACCCCGAAGAAGGCGTGCTGAAGGGCGAGCTCCTGG
GGCGCCTGAAGCTGAAGGACGGCGGCCTCAACCTGGTGGAGTCCAAGACCATCTACATGGCCAAGAAGCC
CGTGCAACTGCCCGGCTACTACTTCGTGGACACCAAGCTGGACATCACCTCCCACAACGAGGACTACACC
ATCGTGGAACAGTACGAGCGCTCCGAGGGCCGCCACCACCTGGGGCATGGCACCGGCAGCACC
