>Addgene plasmid #209877 | PM-GA | depositor partial sequence | sequence record 409301 | Gap43 targeting domain
ATGCTGTGCTGTATGAGAAGAACCAAACAGGTTGAAAAAAATGATGACGACCAAAAGATT
